>Addgene plasmid #118295 | AAV-CAG-FLPX-rc [ChrimsonR-GFP] | addgene full sequence | sequence record 257600 | Addgene NGS Result
CCTGCAGGCAGCTGCGCGCTCGCTCGCTCACTGAGGCCGCCCGGGCGTCGGGCGACCTTTGGTCGCCCGG
CCTCAGTGAGCGAGCGAGCGCGCAGAGAGGGAGTGGCCAACTCCATCACTAGGGGTTCCTGTCGACCCAT
TGACGTCAATAATGACGTATGTTCCCATAGTAACGCCAATAGGGACTTTCCATTGACGTCAATGGGTGGA
GTATTTACGGTAAACTGCCCACTTGGCAGTACATCAAGTGTATCATATGCCAAGTACGCCCCCTATTGAC
GTCAATGACGGTAAATGGCCCGCCTGGCATTATGCCCAGTACATGACCTTATGGGACTTTCCTACTTGGC
AGTACATCTACGTATTAGTCATCGCTATTACCATGGTCGAGGTGAGCCCCACGTTCTGCTTCACTCTCCC
CATCTCCCCCCCCTCCCCACCCCCAATTTTGTATTTATTTATTTTTTAATTATTTTGTGCAGCGATGGGG
GCGGGGGGGGGGGGGGGGCGCGCGCCRGGSGGGGSGGGGSGGGGSGRGGGGSGGGGSGGGGSGRGGCGGA
GAGGTGCGGCGGCAGCCAATCAGAGCGGCGCGCTCCGAAAGTTTCCTTTTATGGCGAGGCGGCGGCGGCG
GCGGCCCTATAAAAAGCGAAGCGCGCGGCGGGCGGGAGTCGCTGCGCGCTGCCTTCGCCCCGTGCCCCGC
TCCGCCGCCGCCTCGCGCCGCCCGCCCCGGCTCTGACTGACCGCGTTACTCCCACAGGTGAGCGGGCGGG
ACGGCCCTTCTCCTCCGGGCTGTAATTAGCGCTTGGTTTAATGACGGCTTGTTTCTTTTCTGTGGCTGCG
TGAAAGCCTTGAGGGGCTCCGGGAGGGCCCTTTGTGCGGGGGGAGCGGCTCGGGGCTGTCCGCGGGGGGA
CGGCTGCCTTCGGGGGGGACGGGGCAGGGCGGGGTTCGGCTTCTGGCGTGTGACCGGCGGCTCTAGAGCC
TCTGCTAACCATGTTCATGCCTTCTTCTTTTTCCTACAGCTCCTGGGCAACGTGCTGGTTATTGTGCTGT
CTCATCATTTTGGCAAAGAATTGAATTCGAAGTTCCTATTCTCTAGAAAGTATAGGAACTTCGCAGAATG
GTAGCTGGATTGTAGCTGCTATTAGCAATATGAAACCTCTTAGAAGTTCCTATTCTTCAAAAGGTATAGG
AACTTCGCTAGCTCATTACTTGTACAGCTCGTCCATGCCGAGAGTGATCCCGGCGGCGGTCACGAACTCC
AGCAGGACCATGTGATCGCGCTTCTCGTTGGGGTCTTTGCTCAGGGCGGACTGGGTGCTCAGGTAGTGGT
TGTCGGGCAGCAGCACGGGGCCGTCGCCGATGGGGGTGTTCTGCTGGTAGTGGTCGGCGAGCTGCACGCT
GCCGTCCTCGATGTTGTGGCGGATCTTGAAGTTCACCTTGATGCCGTTCTTCTGCTTGTCGGCCATGATA
TAGACGTTGTGGCTGTTGTAGTTGTACTCCAGCTTGTGCCCCAGGATGTTGCCGTCCTCCTTGAAGTCGA
TGCCCTTCAGCTCGATGCGGTTCACCAGGGTGTCGCCCTCGAACTTCACCTCGGCGCGGGTCTTGTAGTT
GCCGTCGTCCTTGAAGAAGATGGTGCGCTCCTGGACGTAGCCTTCGGGCATGGCGGACTTGAAGAAGTCG
TGCTGCTTCATGTGGTCGGGGTAGCGGCTGAAGCACTGCACGCCGTAGGTCAGGGTGGTCACGAGGGTGG
GCCAGGGCACGGGCAGCTTGCCGGTGGTGCAAATGAACTTCAGGGTCAGCTTGCCGTAGGTGGCATCGCC
CTCGCCCTCGCCGGACACGCTGAACTTGTGGCCGTTTACGTCGCCGTCCAGCTCGACCAGGATGGGCACC
ACCCCGGTGAACAGCTCCTCGCCCTTGCTCACTGCTACTACCGGTGCCGCCACTGTGTCCTCGTCCTCCT
CCTCCACGAACTCTTCCACTTCCACCTCCTCGCCTCCGATCTCCATCTTGGTGGTCTTCCGGATGTCGCC
GTGGATCAGGATGTGCTCGTGGATCTTGATCCTCAGGTGGTGGGCCAGGAAGGTCCAAAACTCCTTGGCG
ATGATGTCGCAGATGCTGTGGCCGATGCTGTTGGCGTAAGGGCTCAGCTTCAGCAGTCCTTCTGGTCCCA
CTGCCCAGAGGATTGGGTAGCTGCCCCAAGAGGCGAAGTAAGCGTAGGCCATCAGCTTCACGACCATGCG
GCAATGGCCTTTAGGCACGCTGTGGTTGGCTTCCACGTAGCACTTGGCGGCCTGGAAGTACATGTAGCCG
CCGTAGATGCAAGACACGATATACAGCAGCCACTTGAGCCAATCGGTAGCCAGTCCTGCGGCCATGCCGA
ACACGATCATTCCCACGCAAGACACGATCAGGCCCATGGTCCGCTTGCTGTAGTCGTTCTTCAGGCCGCT
CAGGTTGCTCAGTCTGATCAGGATCACGGGGCAAGACAGCAGCCACTCGAAGTAGCGCAGGCAATAGGCG
TGGTTGCCGGTAGACAGGTACACTGTGGCGGGGCTGCTGAACTCCTTGAAGATCTCCAGGGTCACGAACA
GCACCTCGACGCAACAGACGTAGACCTCCTCCCAACCGCAAGTGGCCTTCCAGGCGCTGAAGCCGTAGAA
TGTCAGCAGGGCGATGGCGATGCTGAAAGCAATCCACTGGCAGACCTGGGCGCCGATCTTTTCTCCTGGT
GTGCCTCTGCTGTGCAGCCAAGCCTGCTTCTTCTCCACTCCCACGACCAGGTAGCCGCCTGTGGCCTCCA
CGAAGCAATATCCGTATCCGGCGTCGCTCAGTCCGTAAGAAGGGTCACACCACCACTCGGTGCTGAAGCA
CTCGCCTGTAGGTGTCATTCCTCCACAGCCCATGTCCTCGTGGTGGTAGGGGTTAGGCCAAGGGTTGATG
CCTCCGGCGGCAAACAGAGATCTGGTGGCGCTGCTGATCAGCTCAGCCATGGTGGCGGCGGCGCGCCGAA
GTTCCTATACTTTCTAGAGAATAGGAACTTCTTGCCTTAACCCAGAAATTATCACTGTTATTCTTTAGAA
TGGTGCAAAGAGAAGTTCCTATACCTTTTGAAGAATAGGAACTTCTCCGGAATCAACCTCTGGATTACAA
AATTTGTGAAAGATTGACTGGTATTCTTAACTATGTTGCTCCTTTTACGCTATGTGGATACGCTGCTTTA
ATGCCTTTGTATCATGCTATTGCTTCCCGTATGGCTTTCATTTTCTCCTCCTTGTATAAATCCTGGTTGC
TGTCTCTTTATGAGGAGTTGTGGCCCGTTGTCAGGCAACGTGGCGTGGTGTGCACTGTGTTTGCTGACGC
AACCCCCACTGGTTGGGGCATTGCCACCACCTGTCAGCTCCTTTCCGGGACTTTCGCTTTCCCCCTCCCT
ATTGCCACGGCGGAACTCATCGCCGCCTGCCTTGCCCGCTGCTGGACAGGGGCTCGGCTGTTGGGCACTG
ACAATTCCGTGGTGTTGTCGGGGAAGCTGACGTCCTTTCCATGGCTGCTCGCCTGTGTTGCCACCTGGAT
TCTGCGCGGGACGTCCTTCTGCTACGTCCCTTCGGCCCTCAATCCAGCGGACCTTCCTTCCCGCGGCCTG
CTGCCGGCTCTGCGGCCTCTTCCGCGTCTTCGCCTTCGCCCTCAGACGAGTCGGATCTCCCTTTGGGCCG
CCTCCCCGCCTGGATCCTGTGCCTTCTAGTTGCCAGCCATCTGTTGTTTGCCCCTCCCCCGTGCCTTCCT
TGACCCTGGAAGGTGCCACTCCCACTGTCCTTTCCTAATAAAATGAGGAAATTGCATCGCATTGTCTGAG
TAGGTGTCATTCTATTCTGGGGGGTGGGGTGGGGCAGGACAGCAAGGGGGAGGATTGGGAAGACAATAGC
AGGCATGCTGGGGATGCGGTGGGCTCTATGGCAGGAACCCCTAGTGATGGAGTTGGCCACTCCCTCTCTG
CGCGCTCGCTCGCTCACTGAGGCCGGGCGACCAAAGGTCGCCCGACGCCCGGGCTTTGCCCGGGCGGCCT
CAGTGAGCGAGCGAGCGCGCAGCTGCCTGCAGGGGCGCCTGATGCGGTATTTTCTCCTTACGCATCTGTG
CGGTATTTCACACCGCATA
[95 nt withheld, positions 4150-4244]
T
[46 nt withheld, positions 4246-4291]
C
[141 nt withheld, positions 4293-4433]
CCTTTGACGTTGGAGTCCACGTTCTTT
[37 nt withheld, positions 4461-4497]
ACTCTATCTCGGGCTATTCTTTTGATTTATAAGGGATTTTGCCGATTTCGGTCTATTGGTTAAAAAATGA
GCTGATTTAACAAAAATTTAACGCGAATTTTAACAAAATATTAACGTTTACAATTTTATGGTGCACTCTC
AGTACAATCTGCTCTGATGCCGCATAGTTAAGCCAGCCCCGACACCCGCCAACACCCGCTGACGCGCCCT
GACGGGCTTGTCTGCTCCCGGCATCCGCTTACAGACAAGCTGTGACCGTCTCCGGGAGCTGCATGTGTCA
GAGGTTTTCACCGTCATCACCGAAACGCGCGAGACGAAAGGGCCTCGTGATACGCCTATTTTTATAGGTT
AATGTCATGATAATAATGGTTTCTTAGACGTCAGGTGGCACTTTTCGGGGAAATGTGCGCGGAACCCCTA
TTTGTTTATTTTTCTAAATACATTCAAATATGTATCCGCTCATGAGACAATAACCCTGATAAATGCTTCA
ATAATATTGAAAAAGGAAGAGTATGAGTATTCAACATTTCCGTGTCGCCCTTATTCCCTTTTTTGCGGCA
TTTTGCCTTCCTGTTTTTGCTCACCCAGAAACGCTGGTGAAAGTAAAAGATGCTGAAGATCAGTTGGGTG
CACGAGTGGGTTACATCGAACTGGATCTCAACAGCGGTAAGATCCTTGAGAGTTTTCGCCCCGAAGAACG
TTTTCCAATGATGAGCACTTTTAAAGTTCTGCTATGTGGCGCGGTATTATCCCGTATTGACGCCGGGCAA
GAGCAACTCGGTCGCCGCATACACTATTCTCAGAATGACTTGGTTGAGTACTCACCAGTCACAGAAAAGC
ATCTTACGGATGGCATGACAGTAAGAGAATTATGCAGTGCTGCCATAACCATGAGTGATAACACTGCGGC
CAACTTACTTCTGACAACGATCGGAGGACCGAAGGAGCTAACCGCTTTTTTGCACAACATGGGGGATCAT
GTAACTCGCCTTGATCGTTGGGAACCGGAGCTGAATGAAGCCATACCAAACGACGAGCGTGACACCACGA
TGCCTGTAGCAATGGCAACAACGTTGCGCAAACTATTAACTGGCGAACTACTTACTCTAGCTTCCCGGCA
ACAATTAATAGACTGGATGGAGGCGGATAAAGTTGCAGGACCACTTCTGCGCTCGGCCCTTCCGGCTGGC
TGGTTTATTGCTGATAAATCTGGAGCCGGTGAGCGTGGGTCTCGCGGTATCATTGCAGCACTGGGGCCAG
ATGGTAAGCCCTCCCGTATCGTAGTTATCTACACGACGGGGAGTCAGGCAACTATGGATGAACGAAATAG
ACAGATCGCTGAGATAGGTGCCTCACTGATTAAGCATTGGTAACTGTCAGACCAAGTTTACTCATATATA
CTTTAGATTGATTTAAAACTTCATTTTTAATTTAAAAGGATCTAGGTGAAGATCCTTTTTGATAATCTCA
TGACCAAAATCCCTTAACGTGAGTTTTCGTTCCACTGAGCGTCAGACCCCGTAGAAAAGATCAAAGGATC
TTCTTGAGATCCTTTTTTTCTGCGCGTAATCTGCTGCTTGCAAACAAAAAAACCACCGCTACCAGCGGTG
GTTTGTTTGCCGGATCAAGAGCTACCAACTCTTTTTCCGAAGGTAACTGGCTTCAGCAGAGCGCAGATAC
CAAATACTGTTCTTCTAGTGTAGCCGTAGTTAGGCCACCACTTCAAGAACTCTGTAGCACCGCCTACATA
CCTCGCTCTGCTAATCCTGTTACCAGTGGCTGCTGCCAGTGGCGATAAGTCGTGTCTTACCGGGTTGGAC
TCAAGACGATAGTTACCGGATAAGGCGCAGCGGTCGGGCTGAACGGGGGGTTCGTGCACACAGCCCAGCT
TGGAGCGAACGACCTACACCGAACTGAGATACCTACAGCGTGAGCTATGAGAAAGCGCCACGCTTCCCGA
AGGGAGAAAGGCGGACAGGTATCCGGTAAGCGGCAGGGTCGGAACAGGAGAGCGCACGAGGGAGCTTCCA
GGGGGAAACGCCTGGTATCTTTATAGTCCTGTCGGGTTTCGCCACCTCTGACTTGAGCGTCGATTTTTGT
GATGCTCGTCAGGGGGGCGGAGCCTATGGAAAAACGCCAGCAACGCGGCCTTTTTACGGTTCCTGGCCTT
TTGCTGGCCTTTTGCTCACATGT
Features (pLannotate 1.2.2; 22 found; start..end, strand, type, name):
     12..39      +  repeat_region  AAV2 ITR (fragment): inverted terminal repeat of adeno-associated virus serotype 2 inverted
     68..95      +  repeat_region  AAV2 ITR (fragment): inverted terminal repeat of adeno-associated virus serotype 2 inverted
    136..385     +  enhancer       CMV enhancer (fragment): human cytomegalovirus immediate early enhancer
    387..664     +  promoter       chicken β-actin promoter: No description available
    665..800     +  intron         hybrid intron (fragment): hybrid between chicken β-actin (CBA) and minute virus of mice (MMV) introns (Gray et al., 2011)
    889..1019    +  intron         chimeric intron (fragment): chimera between introns from chicken β-actin and rabbit β-globin
   1079..1112    +  protein_bind   FRT (minimal): supports FLP-mediated excision but not integration (Turan and Bode, 2011) FLP recombinase from the Saccharomyces cerevisiae 2μ plasmid
   1113..1162    -  intron         β-globin intron (fragment): internally truncated intron from human β-globin
   1206..1922    -  CDS            EGFP: the original enhanced GFP (Yang et al., 1996) mammalian codon-optimized
   1941..2990    -  CDS            ChrimsonR: red light-drivable channelrhodopsin from Chlamydomonas noctigama (Klapoetke et al., 2014) K176R mutant with accelerated closing kinetics
   3008..3041    -  protein_bind   FRT (minimal): supports FLP-mediated excision but not integration (Turan and Bode, 2011) FLP recombinase from the Saccharomyces cerevisiae 2μ plasmid
   3042..3092    -  intron         β-globin intron (fragment): internally truncated intron from human β-globin
   3131..3719    +  misc_feature   WPRE: woodchuck hepatitis virus posttranscriptional regulatory element
   3727..3951    +  polyA_signal   bGH poly(A) signal: bovine growth hormone polyadenylation signal
   3953..4093    +  repeat_region  AAV2 ITR: inverted terminal repeat of adeno-associated virus serotype 2 inverted
   4098..4149    -  misc_feature   bom (fragment): basis of mobility region from pBR322
   4168..4623    +  rep_origin     f1 ori (sequence partly withheld): f1 bacteriophage origin of replication; arrow indicates direction of (+) strand synthesis
   4624..4673    -  misc_feature   bom (fragment): basis of mobility region from pBR322
   4775..4810    -  CDS            rop (fragment): Rop protein, which maintains plasmids at low copy number; rop
   4905..5009    +  promoter       AmpR promoter: bla
   5010..5870    +  CDS            AmpR: β-lactamase; bla; confers resistance to ampicillin, carbenicillin, and related antibiotics
   6041..6629    +  rep_origin     ori: high-copy-number ColE1/pMB1/pBR322/pUC origin of replication
