[The description below was written by a language model from this plasmid's Addgene catalogue record and pLannotate feature annotations shown in this document.]
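Description:
AAV-CAG-FLPX-rc [ChrimsonR-GFP] is an adeno-associated virus transfer plasmid of about 6.7 kb for Flp recombinase-dependent expression of a red-light-sensitive channelrhodopsin in mammalian cells. It is propagated in E. coli through a high-copy ColE1/pUC-type origin with ampicillin (β-lactamase) selection, and it also carries an f1 phage origin. The expression cassette lies between AAV2 inverted terminal repeats, which direct replication and packaging of the intervening DNA into AAV particles. In the annotated sequence the downstream ITR is detected in full, whereas the upstream one appears only as short fragments. This is common for these repeat-rich, recombination-prone elements in assembled sequencing reads.

Transcription is driven by the CAG promoter, annotated here as a CMV enhancer, chicken β-actin promoter and chimeric intron sequences. Downstream, the coding sequence for ChrimsonR is fused at its C terminus to EGFP. ChrimsonR is the K176R mutant of the Chlamydomonas noctigama channelrhodopsin Chrimson, with accelerated closing kinetics. The fusion is placed in reverse-complement orientation relative to the promoter and is bracketed by oppositely oriented minimal FRT sites. The annotation also shows short adjacent segments matched to β-globin intron fragments, whose true identity the record does not establish. In this "off" configuration no functional opsin transcript is made. Flp recombinase inverts the cassette into the sense orientation, allowing CAG-driven expression only in Flp-expressing cells. A WPRE enhances transcript stability and expression, and a bovine growth hormone polyadenylation signal terminates the message.

The construct is intended for producing AAV that gives optogenetic excitation with red-shifted light in genetically defined, Flp-expressing neural populations, with GFP fluorescence marking the expressing cells. The depositor reports that both the plasmid and the derived virus were tested in vitro.
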