Addgene plasmid #118295: AAV-CAG-FLPX-rc [ChrimsonR-GFP]
Purpose: AAV-mediated expression of ChrimsonR-GFP under the CAG promoter in frt/reversed (Flp-dependent) manner.
Depositing lab: Edward Boyden. Depositing organization: Massachusetts Institute of Technology. Publication: Independent optical excitation of distinct neural populations. Klapoetke NC, Murata Y, Kim SS, Pulver SR, Birdsey-Benson A, Cho YK, Morimoto TK, Chuong AS, Carpenter EJ, Tian Z, Wang J, Xie Y, Yan Z, Zhang Y, Chow BY, Surek B, Melkonian M, Jayaraman V, Constantine-Paton M, Wong GK, Boyden ES. Nat Methods. 2014 Mar;11(3):338-46. doi: 10.1038/nmeth.2836. Epub 2014 Feb 9. PubMed 24509633.
Backbone
  Vector backbone: AAV-CAG-FLPX
  Backbone manufacturer: Epoch
  Backbone size w/o insert (bp): 4906
  Total vector size (bp): 6691
  Vector type: Mammalian Expression, AAV
Growth in bacteria
  Bacterial resistance: Ampicillin, 100 μg/mL
  Growth temperature: 37°C
  Growth strain: NEB Stable
  Growth instructions: Can use DH5alpha at 37°C or Stbl3 at 30°C. Carbenicillin is preferred over ampicillin. In DH5alpha this plasmid may act more like a high copy plasmid, although in Stbl3 it may act more like a low copy plasmid.
  Copy number: High Copy
Gene/Insert
  Gene/Insert name: ChrimsonR-GFP (alt names: Chrimson K176R mutant-GFP; ChR88m19-GFP; Chlamydomonas noctigama channelrhodopsin K176R mutant-GFP)
  Species: Chlamydomonas noctigama
  Insert size (bp): 1785
  Mutation: Chrimson K176R mutant
  GenBank ID: KF992060
  Promoter: CAG
  Tag / fusion protein: GFP (C terminal on insert)
  Cloning method: Restriction Enzyme; 5′ cloning site NheI (not destroyed); 3′ cloning site AscI (not destroyed)
  Sequencing primers: 5′ gtgaccggcggctctagagc; 3′ cattaaagcagcgtatccac
Terms and licenses: Academic/Nonprofit Terms; Industry Terms: Not Available to Industry
Depositor comments: The plasmid is fully sequenced in the coding sequence regions (opsin-fluorophore and important flanking regions). Multiple digestions were done to verify the vector structure. The construct and the virus were both tested in vitro.
How to cite: AAV-CAG-FLPX-rc [ChrimsonR-GFP] was a gift from Edward Boyden (Addgene plasmid # 118295 ; http://n2t.net/addgene:118295 ; RRID:Addgene_118295)
